Addgene plasmid #104403: p-dCas9-DNMT3a-Hygro
Purpose: transient expression of dCas9-DNMT3a fusion protein
Depositing lab: Stephan Beck. Depositing organization: University College London.
Backbone
  Vector backbone: pMLM3705
  Backbone manufacturer: Keith Joung (Addgene plasmid # 47754)
  Backbone size w/o insert (bp): 9075
  Vector type: Mammalian Expression, CRISPR
  Selectable markers: Hygromycin
Growth in bacteria
  Bacterial resistance: Ampicillin, 100 μg/mL
  Growth temperature: 37°C
  Growth strain: DH5alpha
  Copy number: High Copy
Gene/Insert
  Gene/Insert name: DNMT3a
  Species: H. sapiens (human)
  Entrez Gene: DNMT3A (a.k.a. DNMT3A2, HESJAS, M.HsaIIIA, TBRS)
  Promoter: CMV promoter
  Cloning method: Gibson Cloning
Terms and licenses: Academic/Nonprofit Terms; Industry Terms: Not Available to Industry
Depositor comments: Backbone modification: added Hygromycin resistance cassette (PGK promoter and Hygromycin resistance gene from Addgene Plasmid 41721 (MSCVhygro- F-G9a), SV40 early polyadenylation signal from the pCDNA3.1 backbone of Addgene Plasmid 13820 (HDAC1 Flag). DNMT3a (amino acids 598- 908) was from Addgene plasmid 36941 (pcDNA3/Myc-DNMT3A2)
How to cite: p-dCas9-DNMT3a-Hygro was a gift from Stephan Beck (Addgene plasmid # 104403 ; http://n2t.net/addgene:104403 ; RRID:Addgene_104403)
