[The description below was written by a language model from this plasmid's Addgene catalogue record and pLannotate feature annotations shown in this document.]
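Description:
p-dCas9-DNMT3a-Hygro is a mammalian expression plasmid of about 10 kb for transient production of a catalytically inactive Cas9 fused to the catalytic domain of human DNA methyltransferase 3A. It is built on the pMLM3705 dCas9 backbone and is propagated in E. coli through a high-copy ColE1/pUC-type origin with ampicillin selection (AmpR under its own bla promoter). Remnants of lac regulatory sequence and a pBluescript polylinker fragment are backbone leftovers with no evident role in the design.

The main expression unit is driven by the CMV immediate-early enhancer and promoter, with a T7 promoter just upstream of the coding region. The open reading frame consists of Streptococcus pyogenes Cas9, a 3xFLAG epitope tag, and then the DNMT3A fragment, which the depositor gives as amino acids 598–908 and which was inserted by Gibson assembly. The unit is terminated by the bGH polyadenylation signal. The automated annotation labels the Cas9 segment as the VQR PAM variant, but this is probably only the closest database match. The catalogue entry describes the protein simply as dCas9 and does not mention altered PAM specificity.

A second cassette, added by the depositor and oriented divergently from the CMV unit, places the hygromycin resistance gene under the mouse PGK promoter with an SV40 polyadenylation signal, so transfected mammalian cells can be enriched with hygromycin. No guide RNA cassette is annotated, so guide RNAs would have to be supplied separately. The construct is suited to targeted DNA methylation and epigenome editing experiments. The two sequence records, depositor-supplied and sequencing-derived, have the same length and feature order and differ only in their start coordinate.
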