Features (pLannotate 1.2.2; 19 found; start..end, strand, type, name):
     86..207     -  polyA_signal   SV40 poly(A) signal: SV40 polyadenylation signal
    238..1263    -  CDS            HygR: aminoglycoside phosphotransferase from E. coli; aph(4)-Ia; confers resistance to hygromycin
   1281..1780    -  promoter       PGK promoter: mouse phosphoglycerate kinase 1 promoter
   1785..2164    +  enhancer       CMV enhancer: human cytomegalovirus immediate early enhancer
   2165..2368    +  promoter       CMV promoter: human cytomegalovirus (CMV) immediate early promoter
   2410..2428    +  promoter       T7 promoter: promoter for bacteriophage T7 RNA polymerase
   2442..6545    +  CDS            Cas9 VQR: Streptococcus pyogenes Cas9 endonuclease with the D1135V/R1335Q/T1337R mutations has an altered recognition specificity for the protospacer adjacent motif (PAM) (Kleinstiver et al., 2015)
   6579..6644    +  CDS            3xFLAG: three tandem FLAG® epitope tags, followed by an enterokinase cleavage site
   6666..7557    +  CDS            DNMT3A catalytic domain (fragment): catalytic domain of DNA methyltransferase 3A
   7581..7805    +  polyA_signal   bGH poly(A) signal: bovine growth hormone polyadenylation signal
   7809..7830    +  promoter       SV40 promoter (fragment): SV40 enhancer and early promoter
   7835..7851    +  misc_feature   MCS (fragment): pBluescript multiple cloning site
   7900..7916    -  protein_bind   lac operator: The lac repressor binds to the lac operator to inhibit transcription in E. coli. This inhibition can be relieved by adding lactose or isopropyl-β-D-thiogalactopyranoside (IPTG). lac repressor encoded by lacI
   7924..7954    -  promoter       lac promoter: promoter for the E. coli lac operon
   7969..7990    -  protein_bind   CAP binding site: CAP binding activates transcription in the presence of cAMP. E. coli catabolite activator protein
   8003..8095    -  CDS            lacI (fragment): lac repressor; lacI; The lac repressor binds to the lac operator to inhibit transcription in E. coli. This inhibition can be relieved by adding lactose or isopropyl-β-D-thiogalactopyranoside (IPTG).
   8278..8866    -  rep_origin     ori: high-copy-number ColE1/pMB1/pBR322/pUC origin of replication
   9037..9897    -  CDS            AmpR: β-lactamase; bla; confers resistance to ampicillin, carbenicillin, and related antibiotics
   9898..35      -  promoter       AmpR promoter (across the origin): bla
>Addgene plasmid #104403 | p-dCas9-DNMT3a-Hygro | depositor full sequence | sequence record 197880 | Full Sequence
TGTATTTAGAAAAATAAACAAATAGGGGTTCCGCGCACATTTCCCCGAAAAGTGCCACCTGACGTCGACG
GGTATACAGACATGATAAGATACATTGATGAGTTTGGACAAACCACAACTAGAATGCAGTGAAAAAAATG
CTTTATTTGTGAAATTTGTGATGCTATTGCTTTATTTGTAACCATTATAAGCTGCAATAAACAAGTTGGG
GTGGGCGAAGAACTCTCGGCATCTACTCTATTCCTTTGCCCTCGGACGAGTGCTGGGGCGTCGGTTTCCA
CTATCGGCGAGTACTTCTACACAGCCATCGGTCCAGACGGCCGCGCTTCTGCGGGCGATTTGTGTACGCC
CGACAGTCCCGGCTCCGGATCGGACGATTGCGTCGCATCGACCCTGCGCCCAAGCTGCATCATCGAAATT
GCCGTCAACCAAGCTCTGATAGAGTTGGTCAAGACCAATGCGGAGCATATACGCCCGGAGCCGCGGCGAT
CCTGCAAGCTCCGGATGCCTCCGCTCGAAGTAGCGCGTCTGCTGCTCCATACAAGCCAACCACGGCCTCC
AGAAGAAGATGTTGGCGACCTCGTATTGGGAATCCCCGAACATCGCCTCGCTCCAGTCAATGACCGCTGT
TATGCGGCCATTGTCCGTCAGGACATTGTTGGAGCCGAAATCCGCGTGCACGAGGTGCCGGACTTCGGGG
CAGTCCTCGGCCCAAAGCATCAGCTCATCGAGAGCCTGCGCGACGGACGCACTGACGGTGTCGTCCATCA
CAGTTTGCCAGTGATACACATGGGGATCAGCAATCGCGCATATGAAATCACGCCATGTAGTGTATTGACC
GATTCCTTGCGGTCCGAATGGGCCGAACCCGCTCGTCTGGCTAAGATCGGCCGCAGCGATCGCATCCATG
GCCTCCGCGACCGGCTGCAGAACAGCGGGCAGTTCGGTTTCAGGCAGGTCTTGCAACGTGACACCCTGTG
CACGGCGGGAGATGCAATAGGTCAGGCTCTCGCTGAATTCCCCAATGTCAAGCACTTCCGGAATCGGGAG
CGCGGCCGATGCAAAGTGCCGATAAACATAACGATCTTTGTAGAAACCATCGGCGCAGCTATTTACCCGC
AGGACATATCCACGCCCTCCTACATCGAAGCTGAAAGCACGAGATTCTTCGCCCTCCGAGAGCTGCATCA
GGTCGGAGACGCTGTCGAACTTTTCGATCAGAAACTTCTCGACAGACGTCGCGGTGAGTTCAGGCTTTTT
CATGGTGGCGGGATGCAGGTCGAAAGGCCCGGAGATGAGGAAGAGGAGAACAGCGCGGCAGACGTGCGCT
TTTGAAGCGTGCAGAATGCCGGGCCTCCGGAGGACCTTCGGGCGCCCGCCCCGCCCCTGAGCCCGCCCCT
GAGCCCGCCCCCGGACCCACCCCTTCCCAGCCTCTGAGCCCAGAAAGCGAAGGAGCAAAGCTGCTATTGG
CCGCTGCCCCAAAGGCCTACCCGCTTCCATTGCTCAGCGGTGCTGTCCATCTGCACGAGACTAGTGAGAC
GTGCTACTTCCATTTGTCACGTCCTGCACGACGCGAGCTGCGGGGCGGGGGGGAACTTCCTGACTAGGGG
AGGAGTAGAAGGTGGCGCGAAGGGGCCACCAAAGAACGGAGCCGGTTGGCGCCTACCGGTGGATGTGGAA
TGTGTGCGAGGCCAGAGGCCACTTGTGTAGCGCCAAGTGCCCAGCGGGGCTGCTAAAGCGCATGCTCCAG
ACTGCCTTGGGAAAAGCGCCTCCCCTACCCGGTTGACATTGATTATTGACTAGTTATTAATAGTAATCAA
TTACGGGGTCATTAGTTCATAGCCCATATATGGAGTTCCGCGTTACATAACTTACGGTAAATGGCCCGCC
TGGCTGACCGCCCAACGACCCCCGCCCATTGACGTCAATAATGACGTATGTTCCCATAGTAACGCCAATA
GGGACTTTCCATTGACGTCAATGGGTGGAGTATTTACGGTAAACTGCCCACTTGGCAGTACATCAAGTGT
ATCATATGCCAAGTACGCCCCCTATTGACGTCAATGACGGTAAATGGCCCGCCTGGCATTATGCCCAGTA
CATGACCTTATGGGACTTTCCTACTTGGCAGTACATCTACGTATTAGTCATCGCTATTACCATGGTGATG
CGGTTTTGGCAGTACATCAATGGGCGTGGATAGCGGTTTGACTCACGGGGATTTCCAAGTCTCCACCCCA
TTGACGTCAATGGGAGTTTGTTTTGGCACCAAAATCAACGGGACTTTCCAAAATGTCGTAACAACTCCGC
CCCATTGACGCAAATGGGCGGTAGGCGTGTACGGTGGGAGGTCTATATAAGCAGAGCTGGTTTAGTGAAC
CGTCAGATCCGCTAGAGATCCGCGGCCGCTAATACGACTCACTATAGGGAGAGCCGCCACCATGGATAAA
AAGTATTCTATTGGTTTAGCCATCGGCACTAATTCCGTTGGATGGGCTGTCATAACCGATGAATACAAAG
TACCTTCAAAGAAATTTAAGGTGTTGGGGAACACAGACCGTCATTCGATTAAAAAGAATCTTATCGGTGC
CCTCCTATTCGATAGTGGCGAAACGGCAGAGGCGACTCGCCTGAAACGAACCGCTCGGAGAAGGTATACA
CGTCGCAAGAACCGAATATGTTACTTACAAGAAATTTTTAGCAATGAGATGGCCAAAGTTGACGATTCTT
TCTTTCACCGTTTGGAAGAGTCCTTCCTTGTCGAAGAGGACAAGAAACATGAACGGCACCCCATCTTTGG
AAACATAGTAGATGAGGTGGCATATCATGAAAAGTACCCAACGATTTATCACCTCAGAAAAAAGCTAGTT
GACTCAACTGATAAAGCGGACCTGAGGTTAATCTACTTGGCTCTTGCCCATATGATAAAGTTCCGTGGGC
ACTTTCTCATTGAGGGTGATCTAAATCCGGACAACTCGGATGTCGACAAACTGTTCATCCAGTTAGTACA
AACCTATAATCAGTTGTTTGAAGAGAACCCTATAAATGCAAGTGGCGTGGATGCGAAGGCTATTCTTAGC
GCCCGCCTCTCTAAATCCCGACGGCTAGAAAACCTGATCGCACAATTACCCGGAGAGAAGAAAAATGGGT
TGTTCGGTAACCTTATAGCGCTCTCACTAGGCCTGACACCAAATTTTAAGTCGAACTTCGACTTAGCTGA
AGATGCCAAATTGCAGCTTAGTAAGGACACGTACGATGACGATCTCGACAATCTACTGGCACAAATTGGA
GATCAGTATGCGGACTTATTTTTGGCTGCCAAAAACCTTAGCGATGCAATCCTCCTATCTGACATACTGA
GAGTTAATACTGAGATTACCAAGGCGCCGTTATCCGCTTCAATGATCAAAAGGTACGATGAACATCACCA
AGACTTGACACTTCTCAAGGCCCTAGTCCGTCAGCAACTGCCTGAGAAATATAAGGAAATATTCTTTGAT
CAGTCGAAAAACGGGTACGCAGGTTATATTGACGGCGGAGCGAGTCAAGAGGAATTCTACAAGTTTATCA
AACCCATATTAGAGAAGATGGATGGGACGGAAGAGTTGCTTGTAAAACTCAATCGCGAAGATCTACTGCG
AAAGCAGCGGACTTTCGACAACGGTAGCATTCCACATCAAATCCACTTAGGCGAATTGCATGCTATACTT
AGAAGGCAGGAGGATTTTTATCCGTTCCTCAAAGACAATCGTGAAAAGATTGAGAAAATCCTAACCTTTC
GCATACCTTACTATGTGGGACCCCTGGCCCGAGGGAACTCTCGGTTCGCATGGATGACAAGAAAGTCCGA
AGAAACGATTACTCCATGGAATTTTGAGGAAGTTGTCGATAAAGGTGCGTCAGCTCAATCGTTCATCGAG
AGGATGACCAACTTTGACAAGAATTTACCGAACGAAAAAGTATTGCCTAAGCACAGTTTACTTTACGAGT
ATTTCACAGTGTACAATGAACTCACGAAAGTTAAGTATGTCACTGAGGGCATGCGTAAACCCGCCTTTCT
AAGCGGAGAACAGAAGAAAGCAATAGTAGATCTGTTATTCAAGACCAACCGCAAAGTGACAGTTAAGCAA
TTGAAAGAGGACTACTTTAAGAAAATTGAATGCTTCGATTCTGTCGAGATCTCCGGGGTAGAAGATCGAT
TTAATGCGTCACTTGGTACGTATCATGACCTCCTAAAGATAATTAAAGATAAGGACTTCCTGGATAACGA
AGAGAATGAAGATATCTTAGAAGATATAGTGTTGACTCTTACCCTCTTTGAAGATCGGGAAATGATTGAG
GAAAGACTAAAAACATACGCTCACCTGTTCGACGATAAGGTTATGAAACAGTTAAAGAGGCGTCGCTATA
CGGGCTGGGGACGATTGTCGCGGAAACTTATCAACGGGATAAGAGACAAGCAAAGTGGTAAAACTATTCT
CGATTTTCTAAAGAGCGACGGCTTCGCCAATAGGAACTTTATGCAGCTGATCCATGATGACTCTTTAACC
TTCAAAGAGGATATACAAAAGGCACAGGTTTCCGGACAAGGGGACTCATTGCACGAACATATTGCGAATC
TTGCTGGTTCGCCAGCCATCAAAAAGGGCATACTCCAGACAGTCAAAGTAGTGGATGAGCTAGTTAAGGT
CATGGGACGTCACAAACCGGAAAACATTGTAATCGAGATGGCACGCGAAAATCAAACGACTCAGAAGGGG
CAAAAAAACAGTCGAGAGCGGATGAAGAGAATAGAAGAGGGTATTAAAGAACTGGGCAGCCAGATCTTAA
AGGAGCATCCTGTGGAAAATACCCAATTGCAGAACGAGAAACTTTACCTCTATTACCTACAAAATGGAAG
GGACATGTATGTTGATCAGGAACTGGACATAAACCGTTTATCTGATTACGACGTCGATGCCATTGTACCC
CAATCCTTTTTGAAGGACGATTCAATCGACAATAAAGTGCTTACACGCTCGGATAAGAACCGAGGGAAAA
GTGACAATGTTCCAAGCGAGGAAGTCGTAAAGAAAATGAAGAACTATTGGCGGCAGCTCCTAAATGCGAA
ACTGATAACGCAAAGAAAGTTCGATAACTTAACTAAAGCTGAGAGGGGTGGCTTGTCTGAACTTGACAAG
GCCGGATTTATTAAACGTCAGCTCGTGGAAACCCGCCAAATCACAAAGCATGTTGCACAGATACTAGATT
CCCGAATGAATACGAAATACGACGAGAACGATAAGCTGATTCGGGAAGTCAAAGTAATCACTTTAAAGTC
AAAATTGGTGTCGGACTTCAGAAAGGATTTTCAATTCTATAAAGTTAGGGAGATAAATAACTACCACCAT
GCGCACGACGCTTATCTTAATGCCGTCGTAGGGACCGCACTCATTAAGAAATACCCGAAGCTAGAAAGTG
AGTTTGTGTATGGTGATTACAAAGTTTATGACGTCCGTAAGATGATCGCGAAAAGCGAACAGGAGATAGG
CAAGGCTACAGCCAAATACTTCTTTTATTCTAACATTATGAATTTCTTTAAGACGGAAATCACTCTGGCA
AACGGAGAGATACGCAAACGACCTTTAATTGAAACCAATGGGGAGACAGGTGAAATCGTATGGGATAAGG
GCCGGGACTTCGCGACGGTGAGAAAAGTTTTGTCCATGCCCCAAGTCAACATAGTAAAGAAAACTGAGGT
GCAGACCGGAGGGTTTTCAAAGGAATCGATTCTTCCAAAAAGGAATAGTGATAAGCTCATCGCTCGTAAA
AAGGACTGGGACCCGAAAAAGTACGGTGGCTTCGATAGCCCTACAGTTGCCTATTCTGTCCTAGTAGTGG
CAAAAGTTGAGAAGGGAAAATCCAAGAAACTGAAGTCAGTCAAAGAATTATTGGGGATAACGATTATGGA
GCGCTCGTCTTTTGAAAAGAACCCCATCGACTTCCTTGAGGCGAAAGGTTACAAGGAAGTAAAAAAGGAT
CTCATAATTAAACTACCAAAGTATAGTCTGTTTGAGTTAGAAAATGGCCGAAAACGGATGTTGGCTAGCG
CCGGAGAGCTTCAAAAGGGGAACGAACTCGCACTACCGTCTAAATACGTGAATTTCCTGTATTTAGCGTC
CCATTACGAGAAGTTGAAAGGTTCACCTGAAGATAACGAACAGAAGCAACTTTTTGTTGAGCAGCACAAA
CATTATCTCGACGAAATCATAGAGCAAATTTCGGAATTCAGTAAGAGAGTCATCCTAGCTGATGCCAATC
TGGACAAAGTATTAAGCGCATACAACAAGCACAGGGATAAACCCATACGTGAGCAGGCGGAAAATATTAT
CCATTTGTTTACTCTTACCAACCTCGGCGCTCCAGCCGCATTCAAGTATTTTGACACAACGATAGATCGC
AAACGATACACTTCTACCAAGGAGGTGCTAGACGCGACACTGATTCACCAATCCATCACGGGATTATATG
AAACTCGGATAGATTTGTCACAGCTTGGGGGTGACGGATCCCCCAAGAAGAAGAGGAAAGTCTCGAGCGA
CTACAAAGACCATGACGGTGATTATAAAGATCATGACATCGATTACAAGGATGACGATGACAAGGCTGCA
GGAGGCGGAGGTAGCAACCACGACCAGGAATTTGACCCTCCAAAGGTTTACCCACCTGTCCCAGCTGAGA
AGAGGAAGCCCATCCGGGTGCTGTCTCTCTTTGATGGAATCGCTACAGGGCTCCTGGTGCTGAAGGACTT
GGGCATTCAGGTGGACCGCTACATTGCCTCGGAGGTGTGTGAGGACTCCATCACGGTGGGCATGGTGCGG
CACCAGGGGAAGATCATGTACGTCGGGGACGTCCGCAGCGTCACACAGAAGCATATCCAGGAGTGGGGCC
CATTCGATCTGGTGATTGGGGGCAGTCCCTGCAATGACCTCTCCATCGTCAACCCTGCTCGCAAGGGCCT
CTACGAGGGCACTGGCCGGCTCTTCTTTGAGTTCTACCGCCTCCTGCATGATGCGCGGCCCAAGGAGGGA
GATGATCGCCCCTTCTTCTGGCTCTTTGAGAATGTGGTGGCCATGGGCGTTAGTGACAAGAGGGACATCT
CGCGATTTCTCGAGTCCAACCCTGTGATGATTGATGCCAAAGAAGTGTCAGCTGCACACAGGGCCCGCTA
CTTCTGGGGTAACCTTCCCGGTATGAACAGGCCGTTGGCATCCACTGTGAATGATAAGCTGGAGCTGCAG
GAGTGTCTGGAGCATGGCAGGATAGCCAAGTTCAGCAAAGTGAGGACCATTACTACGAGGTCAAACTCCA
TAAAGCAGGGCAAAGACCAGCATTTTCCTGTCTTCATGAATGAGAAAGAGGACATCTTATGGTGCACTGA
AATGGAAAGGGTATTTGGTTTCCCAGTCCACTATACTGACGTCTCCAACATGAGCCGCTTGGCGAGGCAG
AGACTGCTGGGCCGGTCATGGAGCGTGCCAGTCATCCGCCACCTCTTCGCTCCGCTGAAGGAGTATTGAA
AACCCGCTGATCAGCCTCGACTGTGCCTTCTAGTTGCCAGCCATCTGTTGTTTGCCCCTCCCCCGTGCCT
TCCTTGACCCTGGAAGGTGCCACTCCCACTGTCCTTTCCTAATAAAATGAGGAAATTGCATCGCATTGTC
TGAGTAGGTGTCATTCTATTCTGGGGGGTGGGGTGGGGCAGGACAGCAAGGGGGAGGATTGGGAAGACAA
TAGCAGGCATGCTGGGGATGCGGTGGGCTCTATGGCTTCTGAGGCGGAAAGAACCAGCTGGGGCTCGATA
CCGTCGACCTCTAGCTAGAGCTTGGCGTAATCATGGTCATAGCTGTTTCCTGTGTGAAATTGTTATCCGC
TCACAATTCCACACAACATACGAGCCGGAAGCATAAAGTGTAAAGCCTAGGGTGCCTAATGAGTGAGCTA
ACTCACATTAATTGCGTTGCGCTCACTGCCCGCTTTCCAGTCGGGAAACCTGTCGTGCCAGCTGCATTAA
TGAATCGGCCAACGCGCGGGGAGAGGCGGTTTGCGTATTGGGCGCTCTTCCGCTTCCTCGCTCACTGACT
CGCTGCGCTCGGTCGTTCGGCTGCGGCGAGCGGTATCAGCTCACTCAAAGGCGGTAATACGGTTATCCAC
AGAATCAGGGGATAACGCAGGAAAGAACATGTGAGCAAAAGGCCAGCAAAAGGCCAGGAACCGTAAAAAG
GCCGCGTTGCTGGCGTTTTTCCATAGGCTCCGCCCCCCTGACGAGCATCACAAAAATCGACGCTCAAGTC
AGAGGTGGCGAAACCCGACAGGACTATAAAGATACCAGGCGTTTCCCCCTGGAAGCTCCCTCGTGCGCTC
TCCTGTTCCGACCCTGCCGCTTACCGGATACCTGTCCGCCTTTCTCCCTTCGGGAAGCGTGGCGCTTTCT
CAATGCTCACGCTGTAGGTATCTCAGTTCGGTGTAGGTCGTTCGCTCCAAGCTGGGCTGTGTGCACGAAC
CCCCCGTTCAGCCCGACCGCTGCGCCTTATCCGGTAACTATCGTCTTGAGTCCAACCCGGTAAGACACGA
CTTATCGCCACTGGCAGCAGCCACTGGTAACAGGATTAGCAGAGCGAGGTATGTAGGCGGTGCTACAGAG
TTCTTGAAGTGGTGGCCTAACTACGGCTACACTAGAAGGACAGTATTTGGTATCTGCGCTCTGCTGAAGC
CAGTTACCTTCGGAAAAAGAGTTGGTAGCTCTTGATCCGGCAAACAAACCACCGCTGGTAGCGGTGGTTT
TTTTGTTTGCAAGCAGCAGATTACGCGCAGAAAAAAAGGATCTCAAGAAGATCCTTTGATCTTTTCTACG
GGGTCTGACGCTCAGTGGAACGAAAACTCACGTTAAGGGATTTTGGTCATGAGATTATCAAAAAGGATCT
TCACCTAGATCCTTTTAAATTAAAAATGAAGTTTTAAATCAATCTAAAGTATATATGAGTAAACTTGGTC
TGACAGTTACCAATGCTTAATCAGTGAGGCACCTATCTCAGCGATCTGTCTATTTCGTTCATCCATAGTT
GCCTGACTCCCCGTCGTGTAGATAACTACGATACGGGAGGGCTTACCATCTGGCCCCAGTGCTGCAATGA
TACCGCGAGACCCACGCTCACCGGCTCCAGATTTATCAGCAATAAACCAGCCAGCCGGAAGGGCCGAGCG
CAGAAGTGGTCCTGCAACTTTATCCGCCTCCATCCAGTCTATTAATTGTTGCCGGGAAGCTAGAGTAAGT
AGTTCGCCAGTTAATAGTTTGCGCAACGTTGTTGCCATTGCTACAGGCATCGTGGTGTCACGCTCGTCGT
TTGGTATGGCTTCATTCAGCTCCGGTTCCCAACGATCAAGGCGAGTTACATGATCCCCCATGTTGTGCAA
AAAAGCGGTTAGCTCCTTCGGTCCTCCGATCGTTGTCAGAAGTAAGTTGGCCGCAGTGTTATCACTCATG
GTTATGGCAGCACTGCATAATTCTCTTACTGTCATGCCATCCGTAAGATGCTTTTCTGTGACTGGTGAGT
ACTCAACCAAGTCATTCTGAGAATAGTGTATGCGGCGACCGAGTTGCTCTTGCCCGGCGTCAATACGGGA
TAATACCGCGCCACATAGCAGAACTTTAAAAGTGCTCATCATTGGAAAACGTTCTTCGGGGCGAAAACTC
TCAAGGATCTTACCGCTGTTGAGATCCAGTTCGATGTAACCCACTCGTGCACCCAACTGATCTTCAGCAT
CTTTTACTTTCACCAGCGTTTCTGGGTGAGCAAAAACAGGAAGGCAAAATGCCGCAAAAAAGGGAATAAG
GGCGACACGGAAATGTTGAATACTCATACTCTTCCTTTTTCAATATTATTGAAGCATTTATCAGGGTTAT
TGTCTCATGAGCGGATACATATTTGAA
