Features (pLannotate 1.2.2; 19 found; start..end, strand, type, name):
    160..659     -  promoter       PGK promoter: mouse phosphoglycerate kinase 1 promoter
    664..1043    +  enhancer       CMV enhancer: human cytomegalovirus immediate early enhancer
   1044..1247    +  promoter       CMV promoter: human cytomegalovirus (CMV) immediate early promoter
   1289..1307    +  promoter       T7 promoter: promoter for bacteriophage T7 RNA polymerase
   1321..5424    +  CDS            Cas9 VQR: Streptococcus pyogenes Cas9 endonuclease with the D1135V/R1335Q/T1337R mutations has an altered recognition specificity for the protospacer adjacent motif (PAM) (Kleinstiver et al., 2015)
   5458..5523    +  CDS            3xFLAG: three tandem FLAG® epitope tags, followed by an enterokinase cleavage site
   5545..6436    +  CDS            DNMT3A catalytic domain (fragment): catalytic domain of DNA methyltransferase 3A
   6460..6684    +  polyA_signal   bGH poly(A) signal: bovine growth hormone polyadenylation signal
   6688..6709    +  promoter       SV40 promoter (fragment): SV40 enhancer and early promoter
   6714..6730    +  misc_feature   MCS (fragment): pBluescript multiple cloning site
   6779..6795    -  protein_bind   lac operator: The lac repressor binds to the lac operator to inhibit transcription in E. coli. This inhibition can be relieved by adding lactose or isopropyl-β-D-thiogalactopyranoside (IPTG). lac repressor encoded by lacI
   6803..6833    -  promoter       lac promoter: promoter for the E. coli lac operon
   6848..6869    -  protein_bind   CAP binding site: CAP binding activates transcription in the presence of cAMP. E. coli catabolite activator protein
   6882..6974    -  CDS            lacI (fragment): lac repressor; lacI; The lac repressor binds to the lac operator to inhibit transcription in E. coli. This inhibition can be relieved by adding lactose or isopropyl-β-D-thiogalactopyranoside (IPTG).
   7157..7745    -  rep_origin     ori: high-copy-number ColE1/pMB1/pBR322/pUC origin of replication
   7916..8776    -  CDS            AmpR: β-lactamase; bla; confers resistance to ampicillin, carbenicillin, and related antibiotics
   8777..8881    -  promoter       AmpR promoter: bla
   8932..9053    -  polyA_signal   SV40 poly(A) signal: SV40 polyadenylation signal
   9084..142     -  CDS            HygR (across the origin): aminoglycoside phosphotransferase from E. coli; aph(4)-Ia; confers resistance to hygromycin
>Addgene plasmid #104403 | p-dCas9-DNMT3a-Hygro | addgene full sequence | sequence record 204468 | Addgene NGS Result
GGACATATCCACGCCCTCCTACATCGAAGCTGAAAGCACGAGATTCTTCGCCCTCCGAGAGCTGCATCAG
GTCGGAGACGCTGTCGAACTTTTCGATCAGAAACTTCTCGACAGACGTCGCGGTGAGTTCAGGCTTTTTC
ATGGTGGCGGGATGCAGGTCGAAAGGCCCGGAGATGAGGAAGAGGAGAACAGCGCGGCAGACGTGCGCTT
TTGAAGCGTGCAGAATGCCGGGCCTCCGGAGGACCTTCGGGCGCCCGCCCCGCCCCTGAGCCCGCCCCTG
AGCCCGCCCCCGGACCCACCCCTTCCCAGCCTCTGAGCCCAGAAAGCGAAGGAGCAAAGCTGCTATTGGC
CGCTGCCCCAAAGGCCTACCCGCTTCCATTGCTCAGCGGTGCTGTCCATCTGCACGAGACTAGTGAGACG
TGCTACTTCCATTTGTCACGTCCTGCACGACGCGAGCTGCGGGGCGGGGGGGAACTTCCTGACTAGGGGA
GGAGTAGAAGGTGGCGCGAAGGGGCCACCAAAGAACGGAGCCGGTTGGCGCCTACCGGTGGATGTGGAAT
GTGTGCGAGGCCAGAGGCCACTTGTGTAGCGCCAAGTGCCCAGCGGGGCTGCTAAAGCGCATGCTCCAGA
CTGCCTTGGGAAAAGCGCCTCCCCTACCCGGTTGACATTGATTATTGACTAGTTATTAATAGTAATCAAT
TACGGGGTCATTAGTTCATAGCCCATATATGGAGTTCCGCGTTACATAACTTACGGTAAATGGCCCGCCT
GGCTGACCGCCCAACGACCCCCGCCCATTGACGTCAATAATGACGTATGTTCCCATAGTAACGCCAATAG
GGACTTTCCATTGACGTCAATGGGTGGAGTATTTACGGTAAACTGCCCACTTGGCAGTACATCAAGTGTA
TCATATGCCAAGTACGCCCCCTATTGACGTCAATGACGGTAAATGGCCCGCCTGGCATTATGCCCAGTAC
ATGACCTTATGGGACTTTCCTACTTGGCAGTACATCTACGTATTAGTCATCGCTATTACCATGGTGATGC
GGTTTTGGCAGTACATCAATGGGCGTGGATAGCGGTTTGACTCACGGGGATTTCCAAGTCTCCACCCCAT
TGACGTCAATGGGAGTTTGTTTTGGCACCAAAATCAACGGGACTTTCCAAAATGTCGTAACAACTCCGCC
CCATTGACGCAAATGGGCGGTAGGCGTGTACGGTGGGAGGTCTATATAAGCAGAGCTGGTTTAGTGAACC
GTCAGATCCGCTAGAGATCCGCGGCCGCTAATACGACTCACTATAGGGAGAGCCGCCACCATGGATAAAA
AGTATTCTATTGGTTTAGCCATCGGCACTAATTCCGTTGGATGGGCTGTCATAACCGATGAATACAAAGT
ACCTTCAAAGAAATTTAAGGTGTTGGGGAACACAGACCGTCATTCGATTAAAAAGAATCTTATCGGTGCC
CTCCTATTCGATAGTGGCGAAACGGCAGAGGCGACTCGCCTGAAACGAACCGCTCGGAGAAGGTATACAC
GTCGCAAGAACCGAATATGTTACTTACAAGAAATTTTTAGCAATGAGATGGCCAAAGTTGACGATTCTTT
CTTTCACCGTTTGGAAGAGTCCTTCCTTGTCGAAGAGGACAAGAAACATGAACGGCACCCCATCTTTGGA
AACATAGTAGATGAGGTGGCATATCATGAAAAGTACCCAACGATTTATCACCTCAGAAAAAAGCTAGTTG
ACTCAACTGATAAAGCGGACCTGAGGTTAATCTACTTGGCTCTTGCCCATATGATAAAGTTCCGTGGGCA
CTTTCTCATTGAGGGTGATCTAAATCCGGACAACTCGGATGTCGACAAACTGTTCATCCAGTTAGTACAA
ACCTATAATCAGTTGTTTGAAGAGAACCCTATAAATGCAAGTGGCGTGGATGCGAAGGCTATTCTTAGCG
CCCGCCTCTCTAAATCCCGACGGCTAGAAAACCTGATCGCACAATTACCCGGAGAGAAGAAAAATGGGTT
GTTCGGTAACCTTATAGCGCTCTCACTAGGCCTGACACCAAATTTTAAGTCGAACTTCGACTTAGCTGAA
GATGCCAAATTGCAGCTTAGTAAGGACACGTACGATGACGATCTCGACAATCTACTGGCACAAATTGGAG
ATCAGTATGCGGACTTATTTTTGGCTGCCAAAAACCTTAGCGATGCAATCCTCCTATCTGACATACTGAG
AGTTAATACTGAGATTACCAAGGCGCCGTTATCCGCTTCAATGATCAAAAGGTACGATGAACATCACCAA
GACTTGACACTTCTCAAGGCCCTAGTCCGTCAGCAACTGCCTGAGAAATATAAGGAAATATTCTTTGATC
AGTCGAAAAACGGGTACGCAGGTTATATTGACGGCGGAGCGAGTCAAGAGGAATTCTACAAGTTTATCAA
ACCCATATTAGAGAAGATGGATGGGACGGAAGAGTTGCTTGTAAAACTCAATCGCGAAGATCTACTGCGA
AAGCAGCGGACTTTCGACAACGGTAGCATTCCACATCAAATCCACTTAGGCGAATTGCATGCTATACTTA
GAAGGCAGGAGGATTTTTATCCGTTCCTCAAAGACAATCGTGAAAAGATTGAGAAAATCCTAACCTTTCG
CATACCTTACTATGTGGGACCCCTGGCCCGAGGGAACTCTCGGTTCGCATGGATGACAAGAAAGTCCGAA
GAAACGATTACTCCATGGAATTTTGAGGAAGTTGTCGATAAAGGTGCGTCAGCTCAATCGTTCATCGAGA
GGATGACCAACTTTGACAAGAATTTACCGAACGAAAAAGTATTGCCTAAGCACAGTTTACTTTACGAGTA
TTTCACAGTGTACAATGAACTCACGAAAGTTAAGTATGTCACTGAGGGCATGCGTAAACCCGCCTTTCTA
AGCGGAGAACAGAAGAAAGCAATAGTAGATCTGTTATTCAAGACCAACCGCAAAGTGACAGTTAAGCAAT
TGAAAGAGGACTACTTTAAGAAAATTGAATGCTTCGATTCTGTCGAGATCTCCGGGGTAGAAGATCGATT
TAATGCGTCACTTGGTACGTATCATGACCTCCTAAAGATAATTAAAGATAAGGACTTCCTGGATAACGAA
GAGAATGAAGATATCTTAGAAGATATAGTGTTGACTCTTACCCTCTTTGAAGATCGGGAAATGATTGAGG
AAAGACTAAAAACATACGCTCACCTGTTCGACGATAAGGTTATGAAACAGTTAAAGAGGCGTCGCTATAC
GGGCTGGGGACGATTGTCGCGGAAACTTATCAACGGGATAAGAGACAAGCAAAGTGGTAAAACTATTCTC
GATTTTCTAAAGAGCGACGGCTTCGCCAATAGGAACTTTATGCAGCTGATCCATGATGACTCTTTAACCT
TCAAAGAGGATATACAAAAGGCACAGGTTTCCGGACAAGGGGACTCATTGCACGAACATATTGCGAATCT
TGCTGGTTCGCCAGCCATCAAAAAGGGCATACTCCAGACAGTCAAAGTAGTGGATGAGCTAGTTAAGGTC
ATGGGACGTCACAAACCGGAAAACATTGTAATCGAGATGGCACGCGAAAATCAAACGACTCAGAAGGGGC
AAAAAAACAGTCGAGAGCGGATGAAGAGAATAGAAGAGGGTATTAAAGAACTGGGCAGCCAGATCTTAAA
GGAGCATCCTGTGGAAAATACCCAATTGCAGAACGAGAAACTTTACCTCTATTACCTACAAAATGGAAGG
GACATGTATGTTGATCAGGAACTGGACATAAACCGTTTATCTGATTACGACGTCGATGCCATTGTACCCC
AATCCTTTTTGAAGGACGATTCAATCGACAATAAAGTGCTTACACGCTCGGATAAGAACCGAGGGAAAAG
TGACAATGTTCCAAGCGAGGAAGTCGTAAAGAAAATGAAGAACTATTGGCGGCAGCTCCTAAATGCGAAA
CTGATAACGCAAAGAAAGTTCGATAACTTAACTAAAGCTGAGAGGGGTGGCTTGTCTGAACTTGACAAGG
CCGGATTTATTAAACGTCAGCTCGTGGAAACCCGCCAAATCACAAAGCATGTTGCACAGATACTAGATTC
CCGAATGAATACGAAATACGACGAGAACGATAAGCTGATTCGGGAAGTCAAAGTAATCACTTTAAAGTCA
AAATTGGTGTCGGACTTCAGAAAGGATTTTCAATTCTATAAAGTTAGGGAGATAAATAACTACCACCATG
CGCACGACGCTTATCTTAATGCCGTCGTAGGGACCGCACTCATTAAGAAATACCCGAAGCTAGAAAGTGA
GTTTGTGTATGGTGATTACAAAGTTTATGACGTCCGTAAGATGATCGCGAAAAGCGAACAGGAGATAGGC
AAGGCTACAGCCAAATACTTCTTTTATTCTAACATTATGAATTTCTTTAAGACGGAAATCACTCTGGCAA
ACGGAGAGATACGCAAACGACCTTTAATTGAAACCAATGGGGAGACAGGTGAAATCGTATGGGATAAGGG
CCGGGACTTCGCGACGGTGAGAAAAGTTTTGTCCATGCCCCAAGTCAACATAGTAAAGAAAACTGAGGTG
CAGACCGGAGGGTTTTCAAAGGAATCGATTCTTCCAAAAAGGAATAGTGATAAGCTCATCGCTCGTAAAA
AGGACTGGGACCCGAAAAAGTACGGTGGCTTCGATAGCCCTACAGTTGCCTATTCTGTCCTAGTAGTGGC
AAAAGTTGAGAAGGGAAAATCCAAGAAACTGAAGTCAGTCAAAGAATTATTGGGGATAACGATTATGGAG
CGCTCGTCTTTTGAAAAGAACCCCATCGACTTCCTTGAGGCGAAAGGTTACAAGGAAGTAAAAAAGGATC
TCATAATTAAACTACCAAAGTATAGTCTGTTTGAGTTAGAAAATGGCCGAAAACGGATGTTGGCTAGCGC
CGGAGAGCTTCAAAAGGGGAACGAACTCGCACTACCGTCTAAATACGTGAATTTCCTGTATTTAGCGTCC
CATTACGAGAAGTTGAAAGGTTCACCTGAAGATAACGAACAGAAGCAACTTTTTGTTGAGCAGCACAAAC
ATTATCTCGACGAAATCATAGAGCAAATTTCGGAATTCAGTAAGAGAGTCATCCTAGCTGATGCCAATCT
GGACAAAGTATTAAGCGCATACAACAAGCACAGGGATAAACCCATACGTGAGCAGGCGGAAAATATTATC
CATTTGTTTACTCTTACCAACCTCGGCGCTCCAGCCGCATTCAAGTATTTTGACACAACGATAGATCGCA
AACGATACACTTCTACCAAGGAGGTGCTAGACGCGACACTGATTCACCAATCCATCACGGGATTATATGA
AACTCGGATAGATTTGTCACAGCTTGGGGGTGACGGATCCCCCAAGAAGAAGAGGAAAGTCTCGAGCGAC
TACAAAGACCATGACGGTGATTATAAAGATCATGACATCGATTACAAGGATGACGATGACAAGGCTGCAG
GAGGCGGAGGTAGCAACCACGACCAGGAATTTGACCCTCCAAAGGTTTACCCACCTGTCCCAGCTGAGAA
GAGGAAGCCCATCCGGGTGCTGTCTCTCTTTGATGGAATCGCTACAGGGCTCCTGGTGCTGAAGGACTTG
GGCATTCAGGTGGACCGCTACATTGCCTCGGAGGTGTGTGAGGACTCCATCACGGTGGGCATGGTGCGGC
ACCAGGGGAAGATCATGTACGTCGGGGACGTCCGCAGCGTCACACAGAAGCATATCCAGGAGTGGGGCCC
ATTCGATCTGGTGATTGGGGGCAGTCCCTGCAATGACCTCTCCATCGTCAACCCTGCTCGCAAGGGCCTC
TACGAGGGCACTGGCCGGCTCTTCTTTGAGTTCTACCGCCTCCTGCATGATGCGCGGCCCAAGGAGGGAG
ATGATCGCCCCTTCTTCTGGCTCTTTGAGAATGTGGTGGCCATGGGCGTTAGTGACAAGAGGGACATCTC
GCGATTTCTCGAGTCCAACCCTGTGATGATTGATGCCAAAGAAGTGTCAGCTGCACACAGGGCCCGCTAC
TTCTGGGGTAACCTTCCCGGTATGAACAGGCCGTTGGCATCCACTGTGAATGATAAGCTGGAGCTGCAGG
AGTGTCTGGAGCATGGCAGGATAGCCAAGTTCAGCAAAGTGAGGACCATTACTACGAGGTCAAACTCCAT
AAAGCAGGGCAAAGACCAGCATTTTCCTGTCTTCATGAATGAGAAAGAGGACATCTTATGGTGCACTGAA
ATGGAAAGGGTATTTGGTTTCCCAGTCCACTATACTGACGTCTCCAACATGAGCCGCTTGGCGAGGCAGA
GACTGCTGGGCCGGTCATGGAGCGTGCCAGTCATCCGCCACCTCTTCGCTCCGCTGAAGGAGTATTGAAA
ACCCGCTGATCAGCCTCGACTGTGCCTTCTAGTTGCCAGCCATCTGTTGTTTGCCCCTCCCCCGTGCCTT
CCTTGACCCTGGAAGGTGCCACTCCCACTGTCCTTTCCTAATAAAATGAGGAAATTGCATCGCATTGTCT
GAGTAGGTGTCATTCTATTCTGGGGGGTGGGGTGGGGCAGGACAGCAAGGGGGAGGATTGGGAAGACAAT
AGCAGGCATGCTGGGGATGCGGTGGGCTCTATGGCTTCTGAGGCGGAAAGAACCAGCTGGGGCTCGATAC
CGTCGACCTCTAGCTAGAGCTTGGCGTAATCATGGTCATAGCTGTTTCCTGTGTGAAATTGTTATCCGCT
CACAATTCCACACAACATACGAGCCGGAAGCATAAAGTGTAAAGCCTAGGGTGCCTAATGAGTGAGCTAA
CTCACATTAATTGCGTTGCGCTCACTGCCCGCTTTCCAGTCGGGAAACCTGTCGTGCCAGCTGCATTAAT
GAATCGGCCAACGCGCGGGGAGAGGCGGTTTGCGTATTGGGCGCTCTTCCGCTTCCTCGCTCACTGACTC
GCTGCGCTCGGTCGTTCGGCTGCGGCGAGCGGTATCAGCTCACTCAAAGGCGGTAATACGGTTATCCACA
GAATCAGGGGATAACGCAGGAAAGAACATGTGAGCAAAAGGCCAGCAAAAGGCCAGGAACCGTAAAAAGG
CCGCGTTGCTGGCGTTTTTCCATAGGCTCCGCCCCCCTGACGAGCATCACAAAAATCGACGCTCAAGTCA
GAGGTGGCGAAACCCGACAGGACTATAAAGATACCAGGCGTTTCCCCCTGGAAGCTCCCTCGTGCGCTCT
CCTGTTCCGACCCTGCCGCTTACCGGATACCTGTCCGCCTTTCTCCCTTCGGGAAGCGTGGCGCTTTCTC
ATAGCTCACGCTGTAGGTATCTCAGTTCGGTGTAGGTCGTTCGCTCCAAGCTGGGCTGTGTGCACGAACC
CCCCGTTCAGCCCGACCGCTGCGCCTTATCCGGTAACTATCGTCTTGAGTCCAACCCGGTAAGACACGAC
TTATCGCCACTGGCAGCAGCCACTGGTAACAGGATTAGCAGAGCGAGGTATGTAGGCGGTGCTACAGAGT
TCTTGAAGTGGTGGCCTAACTACGGCTACACTAGAAGAACAGTATTTGGTATCTGCGCTCTGCTGAAGCC
AGTTACCTTCGGAAAAAGAGTTGGTAGCTCTTGATCCGGCAAACAAACCACCGCTGGTAGCGGTGGTTTT
TTTGTTTGCAAGCAGCAGATTACGCGCAGAAAAAAAGGATCTCAAGAAGATCCTTTGATCTTTTCTACGG
GGTCTGACGCTCAGTGGAACGAAAACTCACGTTAAGGGATTTTGGTCATGAGATTATCAAAAAGGATCTT
CACCTAGATCCTTTTAAATTAAAAATGAAGTTTTAAATCAATCTAAAGTATATATGAGTAAACTTGGTCT
GACAGTTACCAATGCTTAATCAGTGAGGCACCTATCTCAGCGATCTGTCTATTTCGTTCATCCATAGTTG
CCTGACTCCCCGTCGTGTAGATAACTACGATACGGGAGGGCTTACCATCTGGCCCCAGTGCTGCAATGAT
ACCGCGAGACCCACGCTCACCGGCTCCAGATTTATCAGCAATAAACCAGCCAGCCGGAAGGGCCGAGCGC
AGAAGTGGTCCTGCAACTTTATCCGCCTCCATCCAGTCTATTAATTGTTGCCGGGAAGCTAGAGTAAGTA
GTTCGCCAGTTAATAGTTTGCGCAACGTTGTTGCCATTGCTACAGGCATCGTGGTGTCACGCTCGTCGTT
TGGTATGGCTTCATTCAGCTCCGGTTCCCAACGATCAAGGCGAGTTACATGATCCCCCATGTTGTGCAAA
AAAGCGGTTAGCTCCTTCGGTCCTCCGATCGTTGTCAGAAGTAAGTTGGCCGCAGTGTTATCACTCATGG
TTATGGCAGCACTGCATAATTCTCTTACTGTCATGCCATCCGTAAGATGCTTTTCTGTGACTGGTGAGTA
CTCAACCAAGTCATTCTGAGAATAGTGTATGCGGCGACCGAGTTGCTCTTGCCCGGCGTCAATACGGGAT
AATACCGCGCCACATAGCAGAACTTTAAAAGTGCTCATCATTGGAAAACGTTCTTCGGGGCGAAAACTCT
CAAGGATCTTACCGCTGTTGAGATCCAGTTCGATGTAACCCACTCGTGCACCCAACTGATCTTCAGCATC
TTTTACTTTCACCAGCGTTTCTGGGTGAGCAAAAACAGGAAGGCAAAATGCCGCAAAAAAGGGAATAAGG
GCGACACGGAAATGTTGAATACTCATACTCTTCCTTTTTCAATATTATTGAAGCATTTATCAGGGTTATT
GTCTCATGAGCGGATACATATTTGAATGTATTTAGAAAAATAAACAAATAGGGGTTCCGCGCACATTTCC
CCGAAAAGTGCCACCTGACGTCGACGGGTATACAGACATGATAAGATACATTGATGAGTTTGGACAAACC
ACAACTAGAATGCAGTGAAAAAAATGCTTTATTTGTGAAATTTGTGATGCTATTGCTTTATTTGTAACCA
TTATAAGCTGCAATAAACAAGTTGGGGTGGGCGAAGAACTCTCGGCATCTACTCTATTCCTTTGCCCTCG
GACGAGTGCTGGGGCGTCGGTTTCCACTATCGGCGAGTACTTCTACACAGCCATCGGTCCAGACGGCCGC
GCTTCTGCGGGCGATTTGTGTACGCCCGACAGTCCCGGCTCCGGATCGGACGATTGCGTCGCATCGACCC
TGCGCCCAAGCTGCATCATCGAAATTGCCGTCAACCAAGCTCTGATAGAGTTGGTCAAGACCAATGCGGA
GCATATACGCCCGGAGCCGCGGCGATCCTGCAAGCTCCGGATGCCTCCGCTCGAAGTAGCGCGTCTGCTG
CTCCATACAAGCCAACCACGGCCTCCAGAAGAAGATGTTGGCGACCTCGTATTGGGAATCCCCGAACATC
GCCTCGCTCCAGTCAATGACCGCTGTTATGCGGCCATTGTCCGTCAGGACATTGTTGGAGCCGAAATCCG
CGTGCACGAGGTGCCGGACTTCGGGGCAGTCCTCGGCCCAAAGCATCAGCTCATCGAGAGCCTGCGCGAC
GGACGCACTGACGGTGTCGTCCATCACAGTTTGCCAGTGATACACATGGGGATCAGCAATCGCGCATATG
AAATCACGCCATGTAGTGTATTGACCGATTCCTTGCGGTCCGAATGGGCCGAACCCGCTCGTCTGGCTAA
GATCGGCCGCAGCGATCGCATCCATGGCCTCCGCGACCGGCTGCAGAACAGCGGGCAGTTCGGTTTCAGG
CAGGTCTTGCAACGTGACACCCTGTGCACGGCGGGAGATGCAATAGGTCAGGCTCTCGCTGAATTCCCCA
ATGTCAAGCACTTCCGGAATCGGGAGCGCGGCCGATGCAAAGTGCCGATAAACATAACGATCTTTGTAGA
AACCATCGGCGCAGCTATTTACCCGCA
